Addgene plasmid #141920: TFORF2097
Purpose: Lentiviral vector for overexpressing transcription factor ORFs with unique 24-bp barcodes. Barcodes facilitate identification of transcription factors in pooled screens.
Depositing lab: Feng Zhang. Depositing organization: Broad Institute. Publication: A transcription factor atlas of directed differentiation. Joung J, Ma S, Tay T, Geiger-Schuller KR, Kirchgatterer PC, Verdine VK, Guo B, Arias-Garcia MA, Allen WE, Singh A, Kuksenko O, Abudayyeh OO, Gootenberg JS, Fu Z, Macrae RK, Buenrostro JD, Regev A, Zhang F. Cell. 2023 Jan 5;186(1):209-229.e26. doi: 10.1016/j.cell.2022.11.026. PubMed 36608654.
Backbone
  Vector backbone: pLX_TRC317
  Backbone manufacturer: Broad Institute Genetic Perturbation Platform
  Backbone size w/o insert (bp): 8264
  Vector type: Mammalian Expression, Lentiviral
  Selectable markers: Puromycin
Growth in bacteria
  Bacterial resistance: Ampicillin, 100 μg/mL
  Growth temperature: 37°C
  Growth strain: NEB Stable
  Copy number: High Copy
Gene/Insert
  Gene/Insert name: ZKSCAN1
  Species: H. sapiens (human)
  Insert size (bp): 1793
  Entrez Gene: ZKSCAN1 (a.k.a. KOX18, PHZ-37, ZNF139, ZNF36, ZSCAN33)
  Promoter: EF1a
  Cloning method: Unknown
  Sequencing primers: 5′ GGGTGGAGACTGAAGTTAGGCCAG; 3′ CACATAGCGTAAAAGGAGCAACATAG
Terms and licenses: Academic/Nonprofit Terms; Industry Terms: Not Available to Industry
Depositor comments: NM_003439,XM_011516559,ENST00000324306 . The transcription factor ORF portion of this plasmid was synthesized by Genewiz. Please test multiple small colonies in case of plasmid recombination. To make this collection available in a timely manner, a portion of this collection was not fully sequenced by Addgene. If an Addgene verified full plasmid sequence is not available, please contact us prior to placing an order to request the full sequence.
How to cite: TFORF2097 was a gift from Feng Zhang (Addgene plasmid # 141920 ; http://n2t.net/addgene:141920 ; RRID:Addgene_141920)
