[The description below was written by a language model from this plasmid's Addgene catalogue record and pLannotate feature annotations shown in this document.]
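Description:
TFORF2097 is a third-generation-style, self-inactivating lentiviral expression plasmid built on the pLX_TRC317 backbone and carrying the human zinc-finger transcription factor ZKSCAN1 (also known as KOX18, ZNF139 or ZNF36). It belongs to a barcoded transcription factor ORF collection in which each ORF is paired with a unique 24-bp barcode, so that the factor in each cell can be identified by sequencing in pooled overexpression screens, such as directed differentiation studies. In bacteria the plasmid replicates from a high-copy ColE1/pUC-type origin and is selected with ampicillin through the bla gene. An f1 origin and lac/T7/T3 remnants of the cloning backbone are also present. The depositor warns that the plasmid can recombine during propagation, a common issue with LTR-containing vectors.

The viral genome is transcribed in packaging cells from an RSV promoter fused to a truncated HIV-1 5' LTR, followed by the Ψ packaging signal, a gag fragment and the RRE for Rev-dependent export, and it ends in a ΔU3 3' LTR that inactivates LTR promoter activity after integration. Inside this unit, an SV40 early promoter drives puromycin N-acetyltransferase for selecting transduced mammalian cells. A cPPT/CTS element, which aids nuclear import, lies between this cassette and the EF-1α promoter that drives constitutive ZKSCAN1 expression. A WPRE downstream of the ORF enhances transcript stability and expression.

The feature table annotates ZKSCAN1 as two fragments separated by an unannotated gap, although the span they cover is broadly consistent with the stated 1793-bp insert. The barcode is not annotated as a feature, so the record does not give its exact position. Short hits to a U6 promoter, small t antigen and lacI appear to be residual fragments rather than functional elements.
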