Features (pLannotate 1.2.2; 32 found; start..end, strand, type, name):
      5..231     +  promoter       RSV promoter: Rous sarcoma virus enhancer/promoter
    232..412     +  LTR            5' LTR (truncated): truncated 5' long terminal repeat (LTR) from HIV-1
    459..584     +  misc_feature   HIV-1 Ψ: packaging signal of human immunodeficiency virus type 1
    568..931     +  CDS            HIV-1 gag (fragment): gag protein from human immunodeficiency virus 1; gag
   1077..1310    +  misc_feature   RRE: The Rev response element (RRE) of HIV-1 allows for Rev-dependent mRNA export from the nucleus to the cytoplasm.
   1687..1713    +  CDS            Rev (fragment): human immunodeficiency virus 1 (HIV-1) Rev protein; rev; enhances nuclear export of unspliced and incompletely spliced viral mRNAs
   1720..1743    +  promoter       SV40 promoter (fragment): SV40 early promoter
   1744..1815    +  promoter       SV40 promoter (fragment): SV40 enhancer and early promoter
   1839..1974    +  rep_origin     SV40 ori: SV40 origin of replication
   2020..2616    +  CDS            PuroR (fragment): puromycin N-acetyltransferase; pac from Streptomyces; confers resistance to puromycin
   2665..2782    +  misc_feature   cPPT/CTS: central polypurine tract and central termination sequence of HIV-1
   2847..2913    +  CDS            small t antigen (fragment): SV40 (simian virus 40) small t antigen
   2920..4098    +  promoter       EF-1α promoter: strong constitutive promoter for human elongation factor EF-1α
   4115..5269    +  CDS            ZKSCAN1 (fragment): ZKSC1_HUMAN - Also known as KOX18, ZNF139, ZNF36. Experimental evidence at protein level: Swiss-Prot protein existence level 1. May be involved in transcriptional regulation. From Homo sapiens (Human).
   5741..5803    +  CDS            ZKSCAN1 (fragment): ZKSC1_HUMAN - Also known as KOX18, ZNF139, ZNF36. Experimental evidence at protein level: Swiss-Prot protein existence level 1. May be involved in transcriptional regulation. From Homo sapiens (Human).
   5819..5872    +  promoter       U6 promoter (fragment): RNA polymerase III promoter for human U6 snRNA
   5914..6502    +  misc_feature   WPRE: woodchuck hepatitis virus posttranscriptional regulatory element
   6553..6572    +  misc_feature   cPPT/CTS (fragment): central polypurine tract and central termination sequence of HIV-1
   6574..6807    +  LTR            3' LTR (ΔU3): self-inactivating 3' long terminal repeat (LTR) from HIV-1
   6885..7006    +  polyA_signal   SV40 poly(A) signal: SV40 polyadenylation signal
   7046..7181    +  rep_origin     SV40 ori: SV40 origin of replication
   7202..7220    -  promoter       T7 promoter: promoter for bacteriophage T7 RNA polymerase
   7228..7383    +  CDS            lacZα (fragment): LacZα fragment of β-galactosidase; lacZ fragment
   7388..7816    +  rep_origin     f1 ori (sequence partly withheld): f1 bacteriophage origin of replication; arrow indicates direction of (+) strand synthesis
   7869..7973    +  promoter       AmpR promoter: bla
   7974..8834    +  CDS            AmpR: β-lactamase; bla; confers resistance to ampicillin, carbenicillin, and related antibiotics
   9005..9593    +  rep_origin     ori: high-copy-number ColE1/pMB1/pBR322/pUC origin of replication
   9776..9868    +  CDS            lacI (fragment): lac repressor; lacI; The lac repressor binds to the lac operator to inhibit transcription in E. coli. This inhibition can be relieved by adding lactose or isopropyl-β-D-thiogalactopyranoside (IPTG).
   9881..9902    +  protein_bind   CAP binding site: CAP binding activates transcription in the presence of cAMP. E. coli catabolite activator protein
   9917..9947    +  promoter       lac promoter: promoter for the E. coli lac operon
   9955..9971    +  protein_bind   lac operator: The lac repressor binds to the lac operator to inhibit transcription in E. coli. This inhibition can be relieved by adding lactose or isopropyl-β-D-thiogalactopyranoside (IPTG). lac repressor encoded by lacI
  10016..10034   +  promoter       T3 promoter: promoter for bacteriophage T3 RNA polymerase
>Addgene plasmid #141920 | TFORF2097 | addgene full sequence | sequence record 415077 | Addgene NGS Result
TTAATGTAGTCTTATGCAATACTCTTGTAGTCTTGCAACATGGTAACGATGAGTTAGCAACATGCCTTAC
AAGGAGAGAAAAAGCACCGTGCATGCCGATTGGTGGAAGTAAGGTGGTACGATCGTGCCTTATTAGGAAG
GCAACAGACGGGTCTGACATGGATTGGACGAACCACTGAATTGCCGCATTGCAGAGATATTGTATTTAAG
TGCCTAGCTCGATACATAAACGGGTCTCTCTGGTTAGACCAGATCTGAGCCTGGGAGCTCTCTGGCTAAC
TAGGGAACCCACTGCTTAAGCCTCAATAAAGCTTGCCTTGAGTGCTTCAAGTAGTGTGTGCCCGTCTGTT
GTGTGACTCTGGTAACTAGAGATCCCTCAGACCCTTTTAGTCAGTGTGGAAAATCTCTAGCAGTGGCGCC
CGAACAGGGACTTGAAAGCGAAAGGGAAACCAGAGGAGCTCTCTCGACGCAGGACTCGGCTTGCTGAAGC
GCGCACGGCAAGAGGCGAGGGGCGGCGACTGGTGAGTACGCCAAAAATTTTGACTAGCGGAGGCTAGAAG
GAGAGAGATGGGTGCGAGAGCGTCAGTATTAAGCGGGGGAGAATTAGATCGCGATGGGAAAAAATTCGGT
TAAGGCCAGGGGGAAAGAAAAAATATAAATTAAAACATATAGTATGGGCAAGCAGGGAGCTAGAACGATT
CGCAGTTAATCCTGGCCTGTTAGAAACATCAGAAGGCTGTAGACAAATACTGGGACAGCTACAACCATCC
CTTCAGACAGGATCAGAAGAACTTAGATCATTATATAATACAGTAGCAACCCTCTATTGTGTGCATCAAA
GGATAGAGATAAAAGACACCAAGGAAGCTTTAGACAAGATAGAGGAAGAGCAAAACAAAAGTAAGACCAC
CGCACAGCAAGCGGCCGCTGATCTTCAGACCTGGAGGAGGAGATATGAGGGACAATTGGAGAAGTGAATT
ATATAAATATAAAGTAGTAAAAATTGAACCATTAGGAGTAGCACCCACCAAGGCAAAGAGAAGAGTGGTG
CAGAGAGAAAAAAGAGCAGTGGGAATAGGAGCTTTGTTCCTTGGGTTCTTGGGAGCAGCAGGAAGCACTA
TGGGCGCAGCGTCAATGACGCTGACGGTACAGGCCAGACAATTATTGTCTGGTATAGTGCAGCAGCAGAA
CAATTTGCTGAGGGCTATTGAGGCGCAACAGCATCTGTTGCAACTCACAGTCTGGGGCATCAAGCAGCTC
CAGGCAAGAATCCTGGCTGTGGAAAGATACCTAAAGGATCAACAGCTCCTGGGGATTTGGGGTTGCTCTG
GAAAACTCATTTGCACCACTGCTGTGCCTTGGAATGCTAGTTGGAGTAATAAATCTCTGGAACAGATTTG
GAATCACACGACCTGGATGGAGTGGGACAGAGAAATTAACAATTACACAAGCTTAATACACTCCTTAATT
GAAGAATCGCAAAACCAGCAAGAAAAGAATGAACAAGAATTATTGGAATTAGATAAATGGGCAAGTTTGT
GGAATTGGTTTAACATAACAAATTGGCTGTGGTATATAAAATTATTCATAATGATAGTAGGAGGCTTGGT
AGGTTTAAGAATAGTTTTTGCTGTACTTTCTATAGTGAATAGAGTTAGGCAGGGATATTCACCATTATCG
TTTCAGACCCACCTCCCAACCCCGAGGGGACCCATGCATTGCATCTCAATTAGTCAGCAACCAGGTGTGG
AAAGTCCCCAGGCTCCCCAGCAGGCAGAAGTATGCAAAGCATGCGTCTCAATTAGTCAGCAACCATAGTC
CCGCCCCTAACTCCGCCCATCCCGCCCCTAACTCCGCCCAGTTCCGCCCATTCTCCGCCCCATGGCTGAC
TAATTTTTTTTATTTATGCAGAGGCCGAGGCCGCCTCGGCCTCTGAGCTATTCCAGAAGTAGTGAGGAGG
CTTTTTTGGAGGCCTAGGCTTTTGCAAAAAGCTTTCTAGAGGTACCACCGGAGCTTACCATGACCGAGTA
CAAGCCCACGGTGCGCCTCGCCACCCGCGACGACGTCCCCAGGGCCGTACGCACCCTCGCCGCCGCGTTC
GCCGACTACCCCGCCACGCGCCACACCGTCGATCCGGACCGCCACATCGAGCGGGTCACCGAGCTGCAAG
AACTCTTCCTCACGCGCGTCGGGCTCGACATCGGCAAGGTGTGGGTCGCGGACGACGGCGCCGCCGTGGC
GGTCTGGACCACGCCGGAGAGCGTCGAAGCGGGGGCGGTGTTCGCCGAGATCGGCCCGCGCATGGCCGAG
TTGAGCGGTTCCCGGCTGGCCGCGCAGCAACAGATGGAAGGCCTCCTGGCGCCGCACCGGCCCAAGGAGC
CCGCGTGGTTCCTGGCCACCGTCGGCGTCTCGCCCGACCACCAGGGCAAGGGTCTGGGCAGCGCCGTCGT
GCTCCCCGGAGTGGAGGCGGCCGAGCGCGCCGGGGTGCCCGCCTTCCTGGAGACCTCCGCGCCCCGCAAC
CTCCCCTTCTACGAGCGGCTCGGCTTCACCGTCACCGCCGACGTCGAGGTGCCCGAAGGACCGCGCACCT
GGTGCATGACCCGCAAGCCCGGTGCCAGTTAACGAATTCTAGATCTTGAGACAAATGGCAGTATTCATCC
ACAATTTTAAAAGAAAAGGGGGGATTGGGGGGTACAGTGCAGGGGAAAGAATAGTAGACATAATAGCAAC
AGACATACAAACTAAAGAATTACAAAAACAAATTACAAAAATTCAAAATTTTCGGGTTTATTACAGGGAC
AGCAGAGATCCACTTTGGCGCCGGCTCGAGGCCTGCAGGTGCAAAGATGGATAAAGTTTTAAACAGAGAG
GAATCTTTGCAGCTAATGGACCTTCTAGGTCTTGAAAGGAGTGGGAATTGGCTCCGGTGCCCGTCAGTGG
GCAGAGCGCACATCGCCCACAGTCCCCGAGAAGTTGGGGGGAGGGGTCGGCAATTGAACCGGTGCCTAGA
GAAGGTGGCGCGGGGTAAACTGGGAAAGTGATGTCGTGTACTGGCTCCGCCTTTTTCCCGAGGGTGGGGG
AGAACCGTATATAAGTGCAGTAGTCGCCGTGAACGTTCTTTTTCGCAACGGGTTTGCCGCCAGAACACAG
GTAAGTGCCGTGTGTGGTTCCCGCGGGCCTGGCCTCTTTACGGGTTATGGCCCTTGCGTGCCTTGAATTA
CTTCCACCTGGCTGCAGTACGTGATTCTTGATCCCGAGCTTCGGGTTGGAAGTGGGTGGGAGAGTTCGAG
GCCTTGCGCTTAAGGAGCCCCTTCGCCTCGTGCTTGAGTTGAGGCCTGGCCTGGGCGCTGGGGCCGCCGC
GTGCGAATCTGGTGGCACCTTCGCGCCTGTCTCGCTGCTTTCGATAAGTCTCTAGCCATTTAAAATTTTT
GATGACCTGCTGCGACGCTTTTTTTCTGGCAAGATAGTCTTGTAAATGCGGGCCAAGATCTGCACACTGG
TATTTCGGTTTTTGGGGCCGCGGGCGGCGACGGGGCCCGTGCGTCCCAGCGCACATGTTCGGCGAGGCGG
GGCCTGCGAGCGCGGCCACCGAGAATCGGACGGGGGTAGTCTCAAGCTGGCCGGCCTGCTCTGGTGCCTG
GCCTCGCGCCGCCGTGTATCGCCCCGCCCTGGGCGGCAAGGCTGGCCCGGTCGGCACCAGTTGCGTGAGC
GGAAAGATGGCCGCTTCCCGGCCCTGCTGCAGGGAGCTCAAAATGGAGGACGCGGCGCTCGGGAGAGCGG
GCGGGTGAGTCACCCACACAAAGGAAAAGGGCCTTTCCGTCCTCAGCCGTCGCTTCATGTGACTCCACGG
AGTACCGGGCGCCGTCCAGGCACCTCGATTAGTTCTCGAGCTTTTGGAGTACGTCGTCTTTAGGTTGGGG
GGAGGGGTTTTATGCGATGGAGTTTCCCCACACTGAGTGGGTGGAGACTGAAGTTAGGCCAGCTTGGCAC
TTGATGTAATTCTCCTTGGAATTTGCCCTTTTTGAGTTTGGATCTTGGTTCATTCTCAAGCCTCAGACAG
TGGTTCAAAGTTTTTTTCTTCCATTTCAGGTGTCGTGAGGCTAGCACCGCCACCATGATGACTGCTGAAT
CACGGGAAGCCACGGGTCTGTCCCCACAGGCTGCACAGGAGAAGGATGGTATCGTAATAGTGAAGGTGGA
AGAGGAAGATGAGGAAGACCACATGTGGGGGCAGGATTCCACCCTACAGGACACGCCTCCTCCAGACCCA
GAGATATTCCGCCAACGCTTCAGGCGCTTCTGTTACCAGAACACTTTTGGGCCCCGAGAGGCTCTCAGTC
GGCTGAAGGAACTTTGTCATCAGTGGCTGCGGCCAGAAATAAACACCAAGGAACAGATCCTGGAGCTTCT
GGTGCTAGAGCAGTTTCTTTCCATCCTGCCCAAGGAGCTCCAGGTCTGGCTGCAGGAATACCGCCCCGAT
AGTGGAGAGGAGGCCGTGACCCTTCTAGAAGACTTGGAGCTTGATTTATCAGGACAACAGGTCCCAGGTC
AAGTTCATGGACCTGAGATGCTCGCAAGGGGGATGGTGCCTCTGGATCCAGTTCAGGAGTCCTCGAGCTT
TGACCTTCATCACGAGGCCACCCAGTCCCACTTCAAACATTCGTCTCGGAAACCCCGCCTCTTACAGTCA
CGAGCTCTTCCTGCTGCCCACATTCCTGCACCCCCTCATGAGGGTAGTCCCAGAGACCAGGCGATGGCAT
CTGCACTATTCACAGCGGATTCCCAGGCAATGGTGAAGATCGAGGACATGGCTGTGTCCCTCATTCTGGA
GGAATGGGGATGTCAGAATCTGGCTCGGAGGAATCTCAGTAGGGACAACAGGCAGGAGAATTATGGGAGC
GCATTTCCCCAGGGTGGTGAAAACAGGAATGAGAACGAGGAGTCAACCTCAAAGGCTGAAACCTCGGAAG
ATTCAGCATCACGCGGGGAGACAACAGGAAGATCCCAGAAAGAGTTTGGAGAGAAACGTGACCAGGAGGG
CAAAACAGGAGAAAGACAGCAGAAAAACCCTGAGGAGAAAACCAGGAAAGAGAAAAGAGATTCAGGGCCA
GCTATAGGAAAGGACAAAAAAACCATCACAGGAGAGAGAGGTCCAAGGGAGAAGGGGAAAGGATTGGGAA
GAAGCTTCAGTCTGAGCTCCAACTTCACCACCCCTGAAGAAGTTCCCACGGGAACAAAGTCTCACAGATG
TGATGAATGTGGTAAATGCTTCACGAGAAGTTCAAGCCTTATCCGCCATAAAATAATCCACACTGGAGAA
AAGCCCTATGAATGTAGTGAGTGTGGGAAAGCCTTCAGTCTTAACTCCAACCTTGTCCTGCATCAGAGGA
TCCACACAGGAGAGAAACCTCATGAATGTAACGAGTGTGGCAAGGCCTTCAGCCACAGTTCCAATCTCAT
CCTCCATCAGCGCATCCACTCTGGAGAGAAACCTTATGAATGTAATGAGTGCGGGAAGGCCTTCAGCCAG
AGCTCGGACCTCACCAAGCATCAGAGAATTCACACGGGGGAGAAACCCTATGAATGTAGTGAATGTGGAA
AAGCTTTCAACCGAAACTCATACCTGATTTTGCATCGGAGAATTCACACTCGAGAAAAGCCCTACAAGTG
CACTAAGTGTGGCAAGGCCTTCACCCGCAGCTCCACCCTCACTCTGCATCACAGAATCCATGCCAGAGAG
AGAGCCTCTGAGTACAGCCCAGCCTCCCTTGATGCATTTGGCGCGTTCCTGAAAAGTTGTGTGTAGTAAT
GAACTAGTCCGTAACTTGAAAGTATTTCGATTTCTTGGCTTTATATATCTTGTGGAAAGGACGAGCGTGT
GACGCTCCTAAGCCCGCAACGCGTTAAGTCGACAATCAACCTCTGGATTACAAAATTTGTGAAAGATTGA
CTGGTATTCTTAACTATGTTGCTCCTTTTACGCTATGTGGATACGCTGCTTTAATGCCTTTGTATCATGC
TATTGCTTCCCGTATGGCTTTCATTTTCTCCTCCTTGTATAAATCCTGGTTGCTGTCTCTTTATGAGGAG
TTGTGGCCCGTTGTCAGGCAACGTGGCGTGGTGTGCACTGTGTTTGCTGACGCAACCCCCACTGGTTGGG
GCATTGCCACCACCTGTCAGCTCCTTTCCGGGACTTTCGCTTTCCCCCTCCCTATTGCCACGGCGGAACT
CATCGCCGCCTGCCTTGCCCGCTGCTGGACAGGGGCTCGGCTGTTGGGCACTGACAATTCCGTGGTGTTG
TCGGGGAAATCATCGTCCTTTCCTTGGCTGCTCGCCTGTGTTGCCACCTGGATTCTGCGCGGGACGTCCT
TCTGCTACGTCCCTTCGGCCCTCAATCCAGCGGACCTTCCTTCCCGCGGCCTGCTGCCGGCTCTGCGGCC
TCTTCCGCGTCTTCGCCTTCGCCCTCAGACGAGTCGGATCTCCCTTTGGGCCGCCTCCCCGCGTCGACTT
TAAGACCAATGACTTACAAGGCAGCTGTAGATCTTAGCCACTTTTTAAAAGAAAAGGGGGGACTGGAAGG
GCTAATTCACTCCCAACGAAGACAAGATCTGCTTTTTGCTTGTACTGGGTCTCTCTGGTTAGACCAGATC
TGAGCCTGGGAGCTCTCTGGCTAACTAGGGAACCCACTGCTTAAGCCTCAATAAAGCTTGCCTTGAGTGC
TTCAAGTAGTGTGTGCCCGTCTGTTGTGTGACTCTGGTAACTAGAGATCCCTCAGACCCTTTTAGTCAGT
GTGGAAAATCTCTAGCAGTACGTATAGTAGTTCATGTCATCTTATTATTCAGTATTTATAACTTGCAAAG
AAATGAATATCAGAGAGTGAGAGGAACTTGTTTATTGCAGCTTATAATGGTTACAAATAAAGCAATAGCA
TCACAAATTTCACAAATAAAGCATTTTTTTCACTGCATTCTAGTTGTGGTTTGTCCAAACTCATCAATGT
ATCTTATCATGTCTGGCTCTAGCTATCCCGCCCCTAACTCCGCCCATCCCGCCCCTAACTCCGCCCAGTT
CCGCCCATTCTCCGCCCCATGGCTGACTAATTTTTTTTATTTATGCAGAGGCCGAGGCCGCCTCGGCCTC
TGAGCTATTCCAGAAGTAGTGAGGAGGCTTTTTTGGAGGCCTAGGGACGTACCCAATTCGCCCTATAGTG
AGTCGTATTACGCGCGCTCACTGGCCGTCGTTTTACAACGTCGTGACTGGGAAAACCCTGGCGTTACCCA
ACTTAATCGCCTTGCAGCACATCCCCCTTTCGCCAGCTGGCGTAATAGCGAAGAGGCCCGCACCGATCGC
CCTTCCCAACAGTTGCGCAGCCTGAATGGCGAATGGG
[124 nt withheld, positions 7388-7511]
C
[91 nt withheld, positions 7513-7603]
A
[49 nt withheld, positions 7605-7653]
CCTTTGACGTTGGAGTCCACGTTCTTT
[37 nt withheld, positions 7681-7717]
ACCCTATCTCGGTCTATTCTTTTGATTTATAAGGGATTTTGCCGATTTCGGCCTATTGGTTAAAAAATGA
GCTGATTTAACAAAAATTTAACGCGAATTTTAACAAAATATTAACGCTTACAATTTAGGTGGCACTTTTC
GGGGAAATGTGCGCGGAACCCCTATTTGTTTATTTTTCTAAATACATTCAAATATGTATCCGCTCATGAG
ACAATAACCCTGATAAATGCTTCAATAATATTGAAAAAGGAAGAGTATGAGTATTCAACATTTCCGTGTC
GCCCTTATTCCCTTTTTTGCGGCATTTTGCCTTCCTGTTTTTGCTCACCCAGAAACGCTGGTGAAAGTAA
AAGATGCTGAAGATCAGTTGGGTGCACGAGTGGGTTACATCGAACTGGATCTCAACAGCGGTAAGATCCT
TGAGAGTTTTCGCCCCGAAGAACGTTTTCCAATGATGAGCACTTTTAAAGTTCTGCTATGTGGCGCGGTA
TTATCCCGTATTGACGCCGGGCAAGAGCAACTCGGTCGCCGCATACACTATTCTCAGAATGACTTGGTTG
AGTACTCACCAGTCACAGAAAAGCATCTTACGGATGGCATGACAGTAAGAGAATTATGCAGTGCTGCCAT
AACCATGAGTGATAACACTGCGGCCAACTTACTTCTGACAACGATCGGAGGACCGAAGGAGCTAACCGCT
TTTTTGCACAACATGGGGGATCATGTAACTCGCCTTGATCGTTGGGAACCGGAGCTGAATGAAGCCATAC
CAAACGACGAGCGTGACACCACGATGCCTGTAGCAATGGCAACAACGTTGCGCAAACTATTAACTGGCGA
ACTACTTACTCTAGCTTCCCGGCAACAATTAATAGACTGGATGGAGGCGGATAAAGTTGCAGGACCACTT
CTGCGCTCGGCCCTTCCGGCTGGCTGGTTTATTGCTGATAAATCTGGAGCCGGTGAGCGTGGGTCTCGCG
GTATCATTGCAGCACTGGGGCCAGATGGTAAGCCCTCCCGTATCGTAGTTATCTACACGACGGGGAGTCA
GGCAACTATGGATGAACGAAATAGACAGATCGCTGAGATAGGTGCCTCACTGATTAAGCATTGGTAACTG
TCAGACCAAGTTTACTCATATATACTTTAGATTGATTTAAAACTTCATTTTTAATTTAAAAGGATCTAGG
TGAAGATCCTTTTTGATAATCTCATGACCAAAATCCCTTAACGTGAGTTTTCGTTCCACTGAGCGTCAGA
CCCCGTAGAAAAGATCAAAGGATCTTCTTGAGATCCTTTTTTTCTGCGCGTAATCTGCTGCTTGCAAACA
AAAAAACCACCGCTACCAGCGGTGGTTTGTTTGCCGGATCAAGAGCTACCAACTCTTTTTCCGAAGGTAA
CTGGCTTCAGCAGAGCGCAGATACCAAATACTGTTCTTCTAGTGTAGCCGTAGTTAGGCCACCACTTCAA
GAACTCTGTAGCACCGCCTACATACCTCGCTCTGCTAATCCTGTTACCAGTGGCTGCTGCCAGTGGCGAT
AAGTCGTGTCTTACCGGGTTGGACTCAAGACGATAGTTACCGGATAAGGCGCAGCGGTCGGGCTGAACGG
GGGGTTCGTGCACACAGCCCAGCTTGGAGCGAACGACCTACACCGAACTGAGATACCTACAGCGTGAGCT
ATGAGAAAGCGCCACGCTTCCCGAAGGGAGAAAGGCGGACAGGTATCCGGTAAGCGGCAGGGTCGGAACA
GGAGAGCGCACGAGGGAGCTTCCAGGGGGAAACGCCTGGTATCTTTATAGTCCTGTCGGGTTTCGCCACC
TCTGACTTGAGCGTCGATTTTTGTGATGCTCGTCAGGGGGGCGGAGCCTATGGAAAAACGCCAGCAACGC
GGCCTTTTTACGGTTCCTGGCCTTTTGCTGGCCTTTTGCTCACATGTTCTTTCCTGCGTTATCCCCTGAT
TCTGTGGATAACCGTATTACCGCCTTTGAGTGAGCTGATACCGCTCGCCGCAGCCGAACGACCGAGCGCA
GCGAGTCAGTGAGCGAGGAAGCGGAAGAGCGCCCAATACGCAAACCGCCTCTCCCCGCGCGTTGGCCGAT
TCATTAATGCAGCTGGCACGACAGGTTTCCCGACTGGAAAGCGGGCAGTGAGCGCAACGCAATTAATGTG
AGTTAGCTCACTCATTAGGCACCCCAGGCTTTACACTTTATGCTTCCGGCTCGTATGTTGTGTGGAATTG
TGAGCGGATAACAATTTCACACAGGAAACAGCTATGACCATGATTACGCCAAGCGCGCAATTAACCCTCA
CTAAAGGGAACAAAAGCTGGAGCTGCAAGC
