>Addgene plasmid #141920 | TFORF2097 | depositor partial sequence | sequence record 277897 | Insert
ACCGCCACCATGATGACTGCTGAATCACGGGAAGCCACGGGTCTGTCCCCACAGGCTGCACAGGAGAAGG
ATGGTATCGTAATAGTGAAGGTGGAAGAGGAAGATGAGGAAGACCACATGTGGGGGCAGGATTCCACCCT
ACAGGACACGCCTCCTCCAGACCCAGAGATATTCCGCCAACGCTTCAGGCGCTTCTGTTACCAGAACACT
TTTGGGCCCCGAGAGGCTCTCAGTCGGCTGAAGGAACTTTGTCATCAGTGGCTGCGGCCAGAAATAAACA
CCAAGGAACAGATCCTGGAGCTTCTGGTGCTAGAGCAGTTTCTTTCCATCCTGCCCAAGGAGCTCCAGGT
CTGGCTGCAGGAATACCGCCCCGATAGTGGAGAGGAGGCCGTGACCCTTCTAGAAGACTTGGAGCTTGAT
TTATCAGGACAACAGGTCCCAGGTCAAGTTCATGGACCTGAGATGCTCGCAAGGGGGATGGTGCCTCTGG
ATCCAGTTCAGGAGTCCTCGAGCTTTGACCTTCATCACGAGGCCACCCAGTCCCACTTCAAACATTCGTC
TCGGAAACCCCGCCTCTTACAGTCACGAGCTCTTCCTGCTGCCCACATTCCTGCACCCCCTCATGAGGGT
AGTCCCAGAGACCAGGCGATGGCATCTGCACTATTCACAGCGGATTCCCAGGCAATGGTGAAGATCGAGG
ACATGGCTGTGTCCCTCATTCTGGAGGAATGGGGATGTCAGAATCTGGCTCGGAGGAATCTCAGTAGGGA
CAACAGGCAGGAGAATTATGGGAGCGCATTTCCCCAGGGTGGTGAAAACAGGAATGAGAACGAGGAGTCA
ACCTCAAAGGCTGAAACCTCGGAAGATTCAGCATCACGCGGGGAGACAACAGGAAGATCCCAGAAAGAGT
TTGGAGAGAAACGTGACCAGGAGGGCAAAACAGGAGAAAGACAGCAGAAAAACCCTGAGGAGAAAACCAG
GAAAGAGAAAAGAGATTCAGGGCCAGCTATAGGAAAGGACAAAAAAACCATCACAGGAGAGAGAGGTCCA
AGGGAGAAGGGGAAAGGATTGGGAAGAAGCTTCAGTCTGAGCTCCAACTTCACCACCCCTGAAGAAGTTC
CCACGGGAACAAAGTCTCACAGATGTGATGAATGTGGTAAATGCTTCACGAGAAGTTCAAGCCTTATCCG
CCATAAAATAATCCACACTGGAGAAAAGCCCTATGAATGTAGTGAGTGTGGGAAAGCCTTCAGTCTTAAC
TCCAACCTTGTCCTGCATCAGAGGATCCACACAGGAGAGAAACCTCATGAATGTAACGAGTGTGGCAAGG
CCTTCAGCCACAGTTCCAATCTCATCCTCCATCAGCGCATCCACTCTGGAGAGAAACCTTATGAATGTAA
TGAGTGCGGGAAGGCCTTCAGCCAGAGCTCGGACCTCACCAAGCATCAGAGAATTCACACGGGGGAGAAA
CCCTATGAATGTAGTGAATGTGGAAAAGCTTTCAACCGAAACTCATACCTGATTTTGCATCGGAGAATTC
ACACTCGAGAAAAGCCCTACAAGTGCACTAAGTGTGGCAAGGCCTTCACCCGCAGCTCCACCCTCACTCT
GCATCACAGAATCCATGCCAGAGAGAGAGCCTCTGAGTACAGCCCAGCCTCCCTTGATGCATTTGGCGCG
TTCCTGAAAAGTTGTGTGTAGTAATGAACTAGTCCGTAACTTGAAAGTATTTCGATTTCTTGGCTTTATA
TATCTTGTGGAAAGGACGAGCGTGTGACGCTCCTAAGCCCGCA
