>Addgene plasmid #141920 | TFORF2097 | depositor partial sequence | sequence record 277898 | Barcode
GCGTGTGACGCTCCTAAGCCCGCA
